>Addgene plasmid #231232 | pCS2-MYC-GFP-IRES-mCherry | addgene full sequence | sequence record 458628 | Addgene NGS Result
CGCCATTCTGCCTGGGGACGTCGGAGCAAGCTTGATTTAGGTGACACTATAGAATACAAGCTACTTGTTC
TTTTTGCGGATCCCGCCACCATGCCCCTCAACGTTAGCTTCACCAACAGGAACTATGACCTCGACTACGA
CTCGGTGCAGCCGTATTTCTACTGCGACGAGGAGGAGAACTTCTACCAGCAGCAGCAGCAGAGCGAGCTG
CAGCCCCCGGCGCCCAGCGAGGATATCTGGAAGAAATTCGAGCTGCTGCCCACCCCGCCCCTGTCCCCTA
GCCGCCGCTCCGGGCTCTGCTCGCCCTCCTACGTTGCGGTCACACCCTTCTCCCTTCGGGGAGACAACGA
CGGCGGTGGCGGGAGCTTCTCCACGGCCGACCAGCTGGAGATGGTGACCGAGCTGCTGGGAGGAGACATG
GTGAACCAGAGTTTCATCTGCGACCCGGACGACGAGACCTTCATCAAAAACATCATCATCCAGGACTGTA
TGTGGAGCGGCTTCTCGGCCGCCGCCAAGCTCGTCTCAGAGAAGCTGGCCTCCTACCAGGCTGCGCGCAA
AGACAGCGGCAGCCCGAACCCCGCCCGCGGCCACAGCGTCTGCTCCACCTCCAGCTTGTACCTGCAGGAT
CTGAGCGCCGCCGCCTCAGAGTGCATCGACCCCTCGGTGGTCTTCCCCTACCCTCTCAACGACAGCAGCT
CGCCCAAGTCCTGCGCCTCGCAAGACTCCAGCGCCTTCTCTCCGTCCTCGGATTCTCTGCTCTCCTCGAC
GGAGTCCTCCCCGCAGGGCAGCCCCGAGCCCCTGGTGCTCCATGAGGAGACACCGCCCACCACCAGCAGC
GACTCTGAGGAGGAACAAGAAGATGAGGAAGAAATCGATGTTGTTTCTGTGGAAAAGAGGCAGGCTCCTG
GCAAAAGGTCAGAGTCTGGATCACCTTCTGCTGGAGGCCACAGCAAACCTCCTCACAGCCCACTGGTCCT
CAAGAGGTGCCACGTCTCCACACATCAGCACAACTACGCAGCGCCTCCCTCCACTCGGAAGGACTATCCT
GCTGCCAAGAGGGTCAAGTTGGACAGTGTCAGAGTCCTGAGACAGATCAGCAACAACCGAAAATGCACCA
GCCCCAGGTCCTCGGACACCGAGGAGAATGTCAAGAGGCGAACACACAACGTCTTGGAGCGCCAGAGGAG
GAACGAGCTAAAACGGAGCTTTTTTGCCCTGCGTGACCAGATCCCGGAGTTGGAAAACAATGAAAAGGCC
CCCAAGGTAGTTATCCTTAAAAAAGCCACAGCATACATCCTGTCCGTCCAAGCAGAGGAGCAAAAGCTCA
TTTCTGAAGAGGACTTGTTGCGGAAACGACGAGAACAGTTGAAACACAAACTTGAACAGCTACGGAACTC
TTGTGCGGGAGGCGGAGGCAGCATGGTGAGCAAGGGCGCCGAGCTGTTCACCGGCATCGTGCCCATCCTG
ATCGAGCTGAATGGCGATGTGAATGGCCACAAGTTCAGCGTGAGCGGCGAGGGCGAGGGCGATGCCACCT
ACGGCAAGCTGACCCTGAAGTTCATCTGCACCACCGGCAAGCTGCCTGTGCCCTGGCCCACCCTGGTGAC
CACCCTGAGCTACGGCGTGCAGTGCTTCTCACGCTACCCCGATCACATGAAGCAGCACGACTTCTTCAAG
AGCGCCATGCCTGAGGGCTACATCCAGGAGCGCACCATCTTCTTCGAGGATGACGGCAACTACAAGTCGC
GCGCCGAGGTGAAGTTCGAGGGCGATACCCTGGTGAATCGCATCGAGCTGACCGGCACCGATTTCAAGGA
GGATGGCAACATCCTGGGCAATAAGATGGAGTACAACTACAACGCCCACAATGTGTACATCATGACCGAC
AAGGCCAAGAATGGCATCAAGGTGAACTTCAAGATCCGCCACAACATCGAGGATGGCAGCGTGCAGCTGG
CCGACCACTACCAGCAGAATACCCCCATCGGCGATGGCCCTGTGCTGCTGCCCGATAACCACTACCTGTC
CACCCAGAGCGCCCTGTCCAAGGACCCCAACGAGAAGCGCGATCACATGATCTACTTCGGCTTCGTGACC
GCCGCCGCCATCACCCACGGCATGGATGAGCTGTACAAGTGATCTAGAGCCCCTCTCCCTCCCCCCCCCC
TAACGTTACTGGCCGAAGCCGCTTGGAATAAGGCCGGTGTGCGTTTGTCTATATGTTATTTTCCACCATA
TTGCCGTCTTTTGGCAATGTGAGGGCCCGGAAACCTGGCCCTGTCTTCTTGACGAGCATTCCTAGGGGTC
TTTCCCCTCTCGCCAAAGGAATGCAAGGTCTGTTGAATGTCGTGAAGGAAGCAGTTCCTCTGGAAGCTTC
TTGAAGACAAACAACGTCTGTAGCGACCCTTTGCAGGCAGCGGAACCCCCCACCTGGCGACAGGTGCCTC
TGCGGCCAAAAGCCACGTGTATAAGATACACCTGCAAAGGCGGCACAACCCCAGTGCCACGTTGTGAGTT
GGATAGTTGTGGAAAGAGTCAAATGGCTCTCCTCAAGCGTATTCAACAAGGGGCTGAAGGATGCCCAGAA
GGTACCCCATTGTATGGGATCTGATCTGGGGCCTCGGTGCACATGCTTTACATGTGTTTAGTCGAGGTTA
AAAAAACGTCTAGGCCCCCCGAACCACGGGGACGTGGTTTTCCTTTGAAAAACACGATAATACCTCCGGA
ATGGTGAGCAAGGGCGAGGAGGATAACATGGCCATCATCAAGGAGTTCATGCGCTTCAAGGTGCACATGG
AGGGCTCCGTGAACGGCCACGAGTTCGAGATCGAGGGCGAGGGCGAGGGCCGCCCCTACGAGGGCACCCA
GACCGCCAAGCTGAAGGTGACCAAGGGTGGCCCCCTGCCCTTCGCCTGGGACATCCTGTCCCCTCAGTTC
ATGTACGGCTCCAAGGCCTACGTGAAGCACCCCGCCGACATCCCCGACTACTTGAAGCTGTCCTTCCCCG
AGGGCTTCAAGTGGGAGCGCGTGATGAACTTCGAGGACGGCGGCGTGGTGACCGTGACCCAGGACTCCTC
CCTGCAGGACGGCGAGTTCATCTACAAGGTGAAGCTGCGCGGCACCAACTTCCCCTCCGACGGCCCCGTA
ATGCAGAAGAAAACCATGGGCTGGGAGGCCTCCTCCGAGCGGATGTACCCCGAGGACGGCGCCCTGAAGG
GCGAGATCAAGCAGAGGCTGAAGCTGAAGGACGGCGGCCACTACGACGCTGAGGTCAAGACCACCTACAA
GGCCAAGAAGCCCGTGCAGCTGCCCGGCGCCTACAACGTCAACATCAAGTTGGACATCACCTCCCACAAC
GAGGACTACACCATCGTGGAACAGTACGAACGCGCCGAGGGCCGCCACTCCACCGGCGGCATGGACGAGC
TGTACAAGTGATCTAGAACTATAGTGAGTCGTATTACGTAGATCCAGACATGATAAGATACATTGATGAG
TTTGGACAAACCACAACTAGAATGCAGTGAAAAAAATGCTTTATTTGTGAAATTTGTGATGCTATTGCTT
TATTTGTAACCATTATAAGCTGCAATAAACAAGTTAACAACAACAATTGCATTCATTTTATGTTTCAGGT
TCAGGGGGAGGTGTGGGAGGTTTTTTAATTCGCGGCCGCGGCGCCAATGCATTGGGCCCGGTACCCAGCT
TTTGTTCCCTTTAGTGAGGGTTAATTGCGCGCTTGGCGTAATCATGGTCATAGCTGTTTCCTGTGTGAAA
TTGTTATCCGCTCACAATTCCACACAACATACGAGCCGGGAGCATAAAGTGTAAAGCCTGGGGTGCCTAA
TGAGTGAGCTAACTCACATTAATTGCGTTGCGCTCACTGCCCGCTTTCCAGTCGGGAAACCTGTCGTGCC
AGCTGCATTAATGAATCGGCCAACGCGCGGGGAGAGGCGGTTTGCGTATTGGGCGCTCTTCCGCTTCCTC
GCTCACTGACTCGCTGCGCTCGGTCGTTCGGCTGCGGCGAGCGGTATCAGCTCACTCAAAGGCGGTAATA
CGGTTATCCACAGAATCAGGGGATAACGCAGGAAAGAACATGTGAGCAAAAGGCCAGCAAAAGGCCAGGA
ACCGTAAAAAGGCCGCGTTGCTGGCGTTTTTCCATAGGCTCCGCCCCCCTGACGAGCATCACAAAAATCG
ACGCTCAAGTCAGAGGTGGCGAAACCCGACAGGACTATAAAGATACCAGGCGTTTCCCCCTGGAAGCTCC
CTCGTGCGCTCTCCTGTTCCGACCCTGCCGCTTACCGGATACCTGTCCGCCTTTCTCCCTTCGGGAAGCG
TGGCGCTTTCTCATAGCTCACGCTGTAGGTATCTCAGTTCGGTGTAGGTCGTTCGCTCCAAGCTGGGCTG
TGTGCACGAACCCCCCGTTCAGCCCGACCGCTGCGCCTTATCCGGTAACTATCGTCTTGAGTCCAACCCG
GTAAGACACGACTTATCGCCACTGGCAGCAGCCACTGGTAACAGGATTAGCAGAGCGAGGTATGTAGGCG
GTGCTACAGAGTTCTTGAAGTGGTGGCCTAACTACGGCTACACTAGAAGAACAGTATTTGGTATCTGCGC
TCTGCTGAAGCCAGTTACCTTCGGAAAAAGAGTTGGTAGCTCTTGATCCGGCAAACAAACCACCGCTGGT
AGCGGTGGTTTTTTTGTTTGCAAGCAGCAGATTACGCGCAGAAAAAAAGGATCTCAAGAAGATCCTTTGA
TCTTTTCTACGGGGTCTGACGCTCAGTGGAACGAAAACTCACGTTAAGGGATTTTGGTCATGAGATTATC
AAAAAGGATCTTCACCTAGATCCTTTTAAATTAAAAATGAAGTTTTAAATCAATCTAAAGTATATATGAG
TAAACTTGGTCTGACAGTTACCAATGCTTAATCAGTGAGGCACCTATCTCAGCGATCTGTCTATTTCGTT
CATCCATAGTTGCCTGACTCCCCGTCGTGTAGATAACTACGATACGGGAGGGCTTACCATCTGGCCCCAG
TGCTGCAATGATACCGCGAGACCCACGCTCACCGGCTCCAGATTTATCAGCAATAAACCAGCCAGCCGGA
AGGGCCGAGCGCAGAAGTGGTCCTGCAACTTTATCCGCCTCCATCCAGTCTATTAATTGTTGCCGGGAAG
CTAGAGTAAGTAGTTCGCCAGTTAATAGTTTGCGCAACGTTGTTGCCATTGCTACAGGCATCGTGGTGTC
ACGCTCGTCGTTTGGTATGGCTTCATTCAGCTCCGGTTCCCAACGATCAAGGCGAGTTACATGATCCCCC
ATGTTGTGCAAAAAAGCGGTTAGCTCCTTCGGTCCTCCGATCGTTGTCAGAAGTAAGTTGGCCGCAGTGT
TATCACTCATGGTTATGGCAGCACTGCATAATTCTCTTACTGTCATGCCATCCGTAAGATGCTTTTCTGT
GACTGGTGAGTACTCAACCAAGTCATTCTGAGAATAGTGTATGCGGCGACCGAGTTGCTCTTGCCCGGCG
TCAATACGGGATAATACCGCGCCACATAGCAGAACTTTAAAAGTGCTCATCATTGGAAAACGTTCTTCGG
GGCGAAAACTCTCAAGGATCTTACCGCTGTTGAGATCCAGTTCGATGTAACCCACTCGTGCACCCAACTG
ATCTTCAGCATCTTTTACTTTCACCAGCGTTTCTGGGTGAGCAAAAACAGGAAGGCAAAATGCCGCAAAA
AAGGGAATAAGGGCGACACGGAAATGTTGAATACTCATACTCTTCCTTTTTCAATATTATTGAAGCATTT
ATCAGGGTTATTGTCTCATGAGCGGATACATATTTGAATGTATTTAGAAAAATAAACAAATAGGGGTTCC
GCGCACATTTCCCCGAAAAGTGCCACCTAAATTGTAAGCGTTAATATTTTGTTAAAATTCGCGTTAAATT
TTTGTTAAATCAGCTCATTTTTTAACCAATAGGCCGAAATCGGCAAAATCCCTTATAAATCAAAAGAATA
GACCGAGATAGGGT
[37 nt withheld, positions 6035-6071]
AAAGAACGTGGACTCCAACGTCAAAGG
[49 nt withheld, positions 6099-6147]
T
[91 nt withheld, positions 6149-6239]
G
[124 nt withheld, positions 6241-6364]
CCCATTCGCCATTCAGGCTGCGCAACTGTTGGGAAGGGCGATCGGTGCGGGCCTCTTCGCTATTACGCCA
GTCGACCGCCAATTCAATATGGCGTATATGGACTCATGCCAATTCAATATGGTGGATCTGGACCTGTGCC
AATTCAATATGGCGTATATGGACTCGTGCCAATTCAATATGGTGGATCTGGACCCCAGCCAATTCAATAT
GGCGGACTTGGCACCATGCCAATTCAATATGGCGGACCTGGCACTGTGCCAACTGGGGAGGGGTCTACTT
GGCACGGTGCCAAGTTTGAGGAGGGGTCTTGGCCCTGTGCCAAGTCCGCCATATTGAATTGGCATGGTGC
CAATAATGGCGGCCATATTGGCTATATGCCAGGATCAATATATAGGCAATATCCAATATGGCCCTATGCC
AATATGGCTATTGGCCAGGTTCAATACTATGTATTGGCCCTATGCCATATAGTATTCCATATATGGGTTT
TCCTATTGACGTAGATAGCCCCTCCCAATGGGCGGTCCCATATACCATATATGGGGCTTCCTAATACCGC
CCATAGCCACTCCCCCATTGACGTCAATGGTCTCTATATATGGTCTTTCCTATTGACGTCATATGGGCGG
TCCTATTGACGTATATGGCGCCTCCCCCATTGACGTCAATTACGGTAAATGGCCCGCCTGGCTCAATGCC
CATTGACGTCAATAGGACCACCCACCATTGACGTCAATGGGATGGCTCATTGCCCATTCATATCCGTTCT
CACGCCCCCTATTGACGTCAATGACGGTAAATGGCCCACTTGGCAGTACATCAATATCTATTAATAGTAA
CTTGGCAAGTACATTACTATTGGAAGTACGCCAGGGTACATTGGCAGTACTCCCATTGACGTCAATGGCG
GTAAATGGCCCGCGATGGCTGCCAAGTACATCCCCATTGACGTCAATGGGGAGGGGCAATGACGCAAATG
GGCGTTCCATTGACGTAAATGGGCGGTAGGCGTGCCTAATGGGAGGTCTATATAAGCAATGCTCGTTTAG
GGAAC
Features (pLannotate 1.2.2; 18 found; start..end, strand, type, name):
     35..53      +  promoter       SP6 promoter: promoter for bacteriophage SP6 RNA polymerase
     91..1407    +  CDS            MYC: MYC_HUMAN - Also known as BHLHE39. Experimental evidence at protein level: Swiss-Prot protein existence level 1. Transcription factor that binds DNA in a non-specific manner, yet also specifically recognizes the core sequence 5'-CAC[GA]TG-3'. Activates the transcription of growth-related genes. Binds to the VEGFA promoter, promoting VEGFA production and subsequent sprouting angiogenesis (PubMed:24940000). Regulator of somatic reprogramming, controls self-renewal of embryonic stem cells. Functions with TAF6L to activate target gene expression through RNA polymerase II pause release (By similari
   1423..2142    +  CDS            AcGFP1: Aequorea coerulescens GFP mammalian codon-optimized
   2150..2722    +  misc_feature   IRES: internal ribosome entry site (IRES) of the encephalomyocarditis virus (EMCV)
   2731..3438    +  CDS            mCherry: mCherry is a basic (constitutively fluorescent) red fluorescent protein published in 2004, derived from Discosoma sp.. It is reported to be a very rapidly-maturing monomer with low acid sensitivity.
   3449..3466    -  promoter       T7 promoter (fragment): promoter for bacteriophage T7 RNA polymerase
   3471..3605    -  polyA_signal   SV40 poly(A) signal: SV40 polyadenylation signal
   3718..3736    -  promoter       T3 promoter: promoter for bacteriophage T3 RNA polymerase
   3781..3797    -  protein_bind   lac operator: The lac repressor binds to the lac operator to inhibit transcription in E. coli. This inhibition can be relieved by adding lactose or isopropyl-β-D-thiogalactopyranoside (IPTG). lac repressor encoded by lacI
   3805..3835    -  promoter       lac promoter: promoter for the E. coli lac operon
   3850..3871    -  protein_bind   CAP binding site: CAP binding activates transcription in the presence of cAMP. E. coli catabolite activator protein
   3884..3976    -  CDS            lacI (fragment): lac repressor; lacI; The lac repressor binds to the lac operator to inhibit transcription in E. coli. This inhibition can be relieved by adding lactose or isopropyl-β-D-thiogalactopyranoside (IPTG).
   4159..4747    -  rep_origin     ori: high-copy-number ColE1/pMB1/pBR322/pUC origin of replication
   4918..5778    -  CDS            AmpR: β-lactamase; bla; confers resistance to ampicillin, carbenicillin, and related antibiotics
   5779..5883    -  promoter       AmpR promoter: bla
   5936..6364    -  rep_origin     f1 ori (sequence partly withheld): f1 bacteriophage origin of replication; arrow indicates direction of (+) strand synthesis
   6369..6435    -  CDS            lacZα (fragment): LacZα fragment of β-galactosidase; lacZ fragment
   6442..7419    +  promoter       CMV IE94 promoter: enhancer/promoter region of simian cytomegalovirus major immediate early transcription unit IE94
