[The description below was written by a language model from this plasmid's Addgene catalogue record and pLannotate feature annotations shown in this document.]
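Description:
pCS2-MYC-GFP-IRES-mCherry is a 7.4 kb mammalian expression plasmid built on the pCS2-GFP-IRES-mCherry backbone and intended for transient expression in mammalian cells as a reporter of MYC protein stability. It is maintained in E. coli as a high-copy plasmid through a ColE1/pUC-type origin and selected with ampicillin via the β-lactamase gene. An f1 origin and remnants of lac/lacZα cloning sequences are also present in the backbone.

Expression is driven by the simian cytomegalovirus IE94 enhancer/promoter, which sits at the end of the linear map and reads across the plasmid junction into the payload. An SP6 promoter lies just upstream of the coding region. T7 (partial) and T3 promoters lie downstream in the opposite orientation, as is typical of pCS2 vectors, which also support in vitro transcription. The human MYC open reading frame (the c-myc 2 form), inserted by Gibson cloning, is followed closely by a GFP annotated as codon-optimized AcGFP1, consistent with the C-terminal GFP fusion described in the record. An EMCV internal ribosome entry site then directs independent translation of mCherry from the same transcript, and an SV40 polyadenylation signal follows the cassette, although it is annotated on the reverse strand.

Because MYC-GFP and mCherry are made from one bicistronic mRNA, mCherry serves as an internal control for transfection efficiency and for transcript level. The GFP-to-mCherry ratio measured by flow cytometry therefore reports changes in the abundance of the MYC fusion protein that arise after transcription, such as altered degradation.
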