Addgene plasmid #231232: pCS2-MYC-GFP-IRES-mCherry
Purpose: MYC stability reporter construct (expressing c-myc 2) for transient expression in mammalian cells. Stability of GFP-fusion protein can be assed by flow cytometry by normalizing to mCherry expression.
Depositing lab: Michael Rape. Depositing organization: University of California, Berkeley. Publication: Orphan quality control shapes network dynamics and gene expression. Mark KG, Kolla S, Aguirre JD, Garshott DM, Schmitt S, Haakonsen DL, Xu C, Kater L, Kempf G, Martinez-Gonzalez B, Akopian D, See SK, Thoma NH, Rape M. Cell. 2023 Aug 3;186(16):3460-3475.e23. doi: 10.1016/j.cell.2023.06.015. Epub 2023 Jul 20. PubMed 37478862.
Backbone
  Vector backbone: pCS2-GFP-IRES-mCherry
  Vector type: Mammalian Expression
Growth in bacteria
  Bacterial resistance: Ampicillin, 100 μg/mL
  Growth temperature: 37°C
  Growth strain: DH5alpha
  Copy number: High Copy
Gene/Insert
  Gene/Insert name: MYC (alt name: c-myc 2)
  Species: H. sapiens (human)
  Entrez Gene: MYC (a.k.a. MRTL, MYCC, bHLHe39, c-Myc)
  Cloning method: Gibson Cloning
Terms and licenses: Academic/Nonprofit Terms; Industry Terms: Not Available to Industry
How to cite: pCS2-MYC-GFP-IRES-mCherry was a gift from Michael Rape (Addgene plasmid # 231232 ; http://n2t.net/addgene:231232 ; RRID:Addgene_231232)
